>Addgene plasmid #85970 | pBA407 | addgene full sequence | sequence record 171234 | Addgene NGS Result
CGAGGAATCGCCACGTCAGCACCTGTCTCGAGGAATCGCCACGTCAGCACCTGTCTCGAGGAATCGCCAC
GTCAGCACCTGTCTCGAGGAATCGCCACGTCAGCACCTGTCTCGAGGAATCGCCACGTCAGCACCTGTCT
CGAGCAAGCTTGGGCTGCAGGTCGAGCCCGGGCTAGCACGCGTAAGAGCTCGGTACCGGATCCTAGTCCA
AACTGGATCTCTGCTGTCCCTGTAATAAACCCGAAAATTTTGAATTTTTGTAATTTGTTTTTGTAATTCT
TTAGTTTGTATGTCTGTTGCTATTATGTCTACTATTCTTTCCCCTGCACTGTACCCCCCAATCCCCCCTT
TTCTTTTAAAATTGTGGATGAATACTGCCATTTGTGAATTCGGCGATACCGTCGAGATCCGTTCACTAAT
CGAATGGATCTGTCTCTGTCTCTCTCTCCACCTTCTTCTTCTATTCCTTCGGGCCTGTCGGGTCCCCTCG
GGGTTGGGAGGTGGGTCTGAAACGATAATGGTGAATATCCCTGCCTAACTCTATTCACTATAGAAAGTAC
AGCAAAAACTATTCTTAAACCTACCAAGCCTCCTACTATCATTATGAATAATTTTATATACCACAGCCAA
TTTGTTATGTTAAACCAATTCCACAAACTTGCCCATTTATCTAATTCCAATAATTCTTGTTCATTCTTTT
CTTGCTGGTTTTGCGATTCTTCAATTAAGGAGTGTATTAAGCTTGTGTAATTGTTAATTTCTCTGTCCCA
CTCCATCCAGGTCGTGTGATTCCAAATCTGTTCCAGAGATTTATTACTCCAACTAGCATTCCAAGGCACA
GCAGTGGTGCAAATGAGTTTTCCAGAGCAACCCCAAATCCCCAGGAGCTGTTGATCCTTTAGGTATCTTT
CCACAGCCAGGATTCTTGCCTGGAGCTGCTTGATGCCCCAGACTGTGAGTTGCAACAGATGCTGTTGCGC
CTCAATAGCCCTCAGCAAATTGTTCTGCTGCTGCACTATACCAGACAATAATTGTCTGGCCTGTACCGTC
AGCGTCATTGACGCTGCGCCCATAGTGCTTCCTGCTGCTCCCAAGAACCCAAGGAACAAAGCTCCTATTC
CCACTGCTCTTTTTTCTCTCTGCACCACTCTTCTCTTTGCCTTGGTGGGTGCTACTCCTAATGGTTCAAT
TTTTACTACTTTATATTTATATAATTCACTTCTCCAATTGTCCCTCATATCTCCTCCTCCAGGTCTGAAG
ATCAGCGGCCGGCCGCTTGCTGTGCGGTGGTCTTACTTTTGTTTTGCTCTTCCTCTATCTTGTCTAAAGC
TTCCTTGGTGTCTTTTATCTCTATCCTTTGATGCACACAATAGAGGGTTGCTACTGTATTATATAATGAT
CTAAGTTCTTCTGATCCTGTCTGAAGGGATGGTTGTAGCTGTCCCAGTATTTGTCTACAGCCTTCTGATG
TTTCTAACAGGCCAGGATTAACTGCGAATCGTTCTAGCTCCCTGCTTGCCCATACTATATGTTTTAATTT
ATATTTTTTCTTTCCCCCTGGCCTTAACCGAATTTTTTCCCATCGCGATCTAATTCTCCCCCGCTTAATA
CTGACGCTCTCGCACCCATCTCTCTCCTTCTAGCCTCCGCTAGTCAAAATTTTTGGCGTACTCACCAGTC
GCCGCCCCTCGCCTCTTGCCGTGCGCGCTTCAGCAAGCCGAGTCCTGCGTCGAGAGAGCTCCTCTGGTTT
CCCTTTCGCTTTCAAGTCCCTGTTCGGGCGCCACTGCTAGAGATTTTCCACACTGACTAAAAGGGTCTGA
GGGATCTCTAGTTACCAGAGTCACACAACAGACGGGCACACACTACTTGAAGCACTCAAGGCAAGCTTTA
TTGAGGCTTAAGCAGTGGGTTCCCTAGTTAGCCAGAGAGCTCCCAGGCTCAGATCTGGTCTAACCAGAGA
GACCCAGTACAGGCAAAAAGCAGCTGCTTATATGCAGGATCTGAGGGCTCGCCACTCCCCAGTCCCGCCC
AGGCCACGCCTCCCTGGAAAGTCCCCAGCGGAAAGTCCCTTGTAGCAAGCTCGATATCAGCAGTTCTTGA
AGTACTCCGGATGCAGCTCTCGGGCCACGTGATGAAATGCTAGGCGGCTGTCAAACCTCCACTCTAACAC
TTCTCTCTCCGGGTCATCCATCCCATGCAGGCTCACAGGGTGTAACAAGCTGGTGTTCTCTCCTTTATTG
GCCTCTTCTACCTTATCTGGCTCAACTGGTACTAGCTTGTAGCACCATCCAAAGGTCAGTGGATATCTGA
CCCCTGGCCCTGGTGTGTAGTTCTGCTAATCAGGGAAGTAGCCTTGTGTGTGGTAGATCCACAGATCAAG
GATATCTTGTCTTCTTTGGGAGTGAATTAGCCCTTCCAACTACTAAGTTTGTAGTACATATTTAACAAAT
ACAATTTCTTTAAAATGAAAATAATTCAGAGGAATCACAGGTTTAGAGTAAATGAAACCACAGGTAATTG
GCAGTGGTAATAGGGTATGGGGTGGGAAGTTTGGGATGATTTTGGTTAGCTTGAGTTATCCAGTTGATCC
AGACATGATAAGATACATTGATGAGTTTGGACAAACCACAACTAGAATGCAGTGAAAAAAATGCTTTATT
TGTGAAATTCGTAATCATGTCATAGCTGTTTCCTGTGTGAAATTGTTATCCGCTCACAATTCCACACAAC
ATACGAGCCGGAAGCATAAAGTGTAAAGCCTGGGGTGCCTAATGAGTGAGCTAACTCACATTAATTGCGT
TGCGCTCACTGCCCGCTTTCCAGTCGGGAAACCTGTCGTGCCACGGGGAGCTTTTTGCAAAAGCCTAGGC
CTCCAAAAAAGCCTCCTCACTACTTCTGGAATAGCTCAGAGGCCGAGGCGGCCTCGGCCTCTGCATAAAT
AAAAAAAATTAGTCAGCCATGAGCTTGCTGCATTAATGAATCGGCCAACGCGCGGGGAGAGGCGGTTTGC
GTATTGGGCGCTCTTCCGCTTCCTCGCTCACTGACTCGCTGCGCTCGGTCGTTCGGCTGCGGCGAGCGGT
ATCAGCTCACTCAAAGGCGGTAATACGGTTATCCACAGAATCAGGGGATAACGCAGGAAAGAACATGTGA
GCAAAAGGCCAGCAAAAGGCCAGGAACCGTAAAAAGGCCGCGTTGCTGGCGTTTTTCCATAGGCTCCGCC
CCCCTGACGAGCATCACAAAAATCGACGCTCAAGTCAGAGGTGGCGAAACCCGACAGGACTATAAAGATA
CCAGGCGTTTCCCCCTGGAAGCTCCCTCGTGCGCTCTCCTGTTCCGACCCTGCCGCTTACCGGATACCTG
TCCGCCTTTCTCCCTTCGGGAAGCGTGGCGCTTTCTCATAGCTCACGCTGTAGGTATCTCAGTTCGGTGT
AGGTCGTTCGCTCCAAGCTGGGCTGTGTGCACGAACCCCCCGTTCAGCCCGACCGCTGCGCCTTATCCGG
TAACTATCGTCTTGAGTCCAACCCGGTAAGACACGACTTATCGCCACTGGCAGCAGCCACTGGTAACAGG
ATTAGCAGAGCGAGGTATGTAGGCGGTGCTACAGAGTTCTTGAAGTGGTGGCCTAACTACGGCTACACTA
GAAGAACAGTATTTGGTATCTGCGCTCTGCTGAAGCCAGTTACCTTCGGAAAAAGAGTTGGTAGCTCTTG
ATCCGGCAAACAAACCACCGCTGGTAGCGGTGGTTTTTTTGTTTGCAAGCAGCAGATTACGCGCAGAAAA
AAAGGATCTCAAGAAGATCCTTTGATCTTTTCTACGGGGTCTGACGCTCAGTGGAACGAAAACTCACGTT
AAGGGATTTTGGTCATGAGATTATCAAAAAGGATCTTCACCTAGATCCTTTTAAATTAAAAATGAAGTTT
TAAATCAATCTAAAGTATATATGAGTAAACTTGGTCTGACAGTTACCAATGCTTAATCAGTGAGGCACCT
ATCTCAGCGATCTGTCTATTTCGTTCATCCATAGTTGCCTGACTCCCCGTCGTGTAGATAACTACGATAC
GGGAGGGCTTACCATCTGGCCCCAGTGCTGCAATGATACCGCGAGACCCACGCTCACCGGCTCCAGATTT
ATCAGCAATAAACCAGCCAGCCGGAAGGGCCGAGCGCAGAAGTGGTCCTGCAACTTTATCCGCCTCCATC
CAGTCTATTAATTGTTGCCGGGAAGCTAGAGTAAGTAGTTCGCCAGTTAATAGTTTGCGCAACGTTGTTG
CCATTGCTACAGGCATCGTGGTGTCACGCTCGTCGTTTGGTATGGCTTCATTCAGCTCCGGTTCCCAACG
ATCAAGGCGAGTTACATGATCCCCCATGTTGTGCAAAAAAGCGGTTAGCTCCTTCGGTCCTCCGATCGTT
GTCAGAAGTAAGTTGGCCGCAGTGTTATCACTCATGGTTATGGCAGCACTGCATAATTCTCTTACTGTCA
TGCCATCCGTAAGATGCTTTTCTGTGACTGGTGAGTACTCAACCAAGTCATTCTGAGAATAGTGTATGCG
GCGACCGAGTTGCTCTTGCCCGGCGTCAACACGGGATAATACCGCGCCACATAGCAGAACTTTAAAAGTG
CTCATCATTGGAAAACGTTCTTCGGGGCGAAAACTCTCAAGGATCTTACCGCTGTTGAGATCCAGTTCGA
TGTAACCCACTCGTGCACCCAACTGATCTTCAGCATCTTTTACTTTCACCAGCGTTTCTGGGTGAGCAAA
AACAGGAAGGCAAAATGCCGCAAAAAAGGGAATAAGGGCGACACGGAAATGTTGAATACTCATACTCTTC
CTTTTTCAATATTATTGAAGCATTTATCAGGGTTATTGTCTCATGAGCGGATACATATTTGAATGTATTT
AGAAAAATAAACAAATAGGGGTTCCGCGCACATTTCCCCGAAAAGTGCCACCTGACGTCTAAGAAACCAT
TATTATCATGACATTAACCTATAAAAATAGGCGTATCACGAGGCCCTTTCGTCTTCAAGAATGATCTAGC
CCTTTCCTTAATTAACCCGGGCCTCTCACTCTCTGATATTCATTTCTTTGCAAGTTATAAATACTGAATA
ATAAGATGACATGAACTACTACTGCTAGAGATTTTCCACACTGACTAAAAGGGTCTGAGGGATCTCTAGT
TACCAGAGTCACACAACAGACGGGCACACACTACTTGAAGCACTCAAGGCAAGCTTTATTGAGGCTTAAG
CAGTGGGTTCCCTAGTTAGCCAGAGAGCTCCCAGGCTCAGATCTGGTCTAACCAGAGAGACCCAGTACAA
GCAAAAAGCAGATCTTGTCTTCGTTGGGAGTGAATTAGCCCTTCCAGTCCCCCCTTTTCTTTTAAAAAGT
GGCTAAGATCTACAGCTGCCTTGTAAGTCATTGGTCTTAAAGGATCTCAGGCGGGGAGGCGGCCCAAAGG
GAGATCCGACTCGTCTGAGGGCGAAGGCGAAGACGCGGAAGAGGCCGCAGAGCCGGCAGCAGGCCGCGGG
AAGGAAGGTCCGCTGGATTGAGGGCCGAAGGGACGTAGCAGAAGGACGTCCCGCGCAGAATCCAGGTGGC
AACACAGGCGAGCAGCCAAGGAAAGGACGATGATTTCCCCGACAACACCACGGAATTGTCAGTGCCCAAC
AGCCGAGCCCCTGTCCAGCAGCGGGCAAGGCAGGCGGCGATGAGTTCCGCCGTGGCAATAGGGAGGGGGA
AAGCGAAAGTCCCGGAAAGGAGCTGACAGGTGGTGGCAATGCCCCAACCAGTGGGGGTTGCGTCAGCAAA
CACAGTGCACACCACGCCACGTTGCCTGACAACGGGCCACAACTCCTCATAAAGAGACAGCAACCAGGAT
TTATACAAGGAGGAGAAAATGAAAGCCATACGGGAAGCAATAGCATGATACAAAGGCATTAAAGCAGCGT
ATCCACATAGCGTAAAAGGAGCAACATAGTTAAGAATACCAGTCAATCTTTCACAAATTTTGTAATCCAG
AGGTTGATTAGGATCTATCGCGATAAGCTTGATATCGAATTGGGAGGGACTAAACAACAACAATTGCATT
CATTTTATGTTTCAGGTTCAGGGGGAGGTGTGGGAGGTTTTTTAAAGCAAGTAAAACCTCTACAAATGTG
GTATGGCTGATTATGATCTAGAGTCGCGGCCGCTTTACTTGTACATCAGAAGAACTCGTCAAGAAGGCGA
TAGAAGGCGATGCGCTGCGAATCGGGAGCGGCGATACCGTAAAGCACGAGGAAGCGGTCAGCCCATTCGC
CGCCAAGCTCTTCAGCAATATCACGGGTAGCCAACGCTATGTCCTGATAGCGGTCCGCCACACCCAGCCG
GCCACAGTCGATGAATCCAGAAAAGCGGCCATTTTCCACCATGATATTCGGCAAGCAGGCATCGCCATGG
GTCACGACGAGATCCTCGCCGTCGGGCATGCTCGCCTTGAGCCTGGCGAACAGTTCGGCTGGCGCGAGCC
CCTGATGCTCTTCGTCCAGATCATCCTGATCGACAAGACCGGCTTCCATCCGAGTACGTGCTCGCTCGAT
GCGATGTTTCGCTTGGTGGTCGAATGGGCAGGTAGCCGGATCAAGCGTATGCAGCCGCCGCATTGCATCA
GCCATGATGGATACTTTCTCGGCAGGAGCAAGGTGAGATGACAGGAGATCCTGCCCCGGCACTTCGCCCA
ATAGCAGCCAGTCCCTTCCCGCTTCAGTGACAACGTCGAGCACAGCTGCGCAAGGAACGCCCGTCGTGGC
CAGCCACGATAGCCGCGCTGCCTCGTCTTGCAGTTCATTCAGGGCACCGGACAGGTCGGTCTTGACAAAA
AGAACCGGGCGCCCCTGCGCTGACAGCCGGAACACGGCGGCATCAGAGCAGCCGATTGTCTGTTGTGCCC
AGTCATAGCCGAATAGCCTCTCCACCCAAGCGGCCGGAGAACCTGCGTGCAATCCATCTTGTTCAATCAT
GGTGGACCGGTACGGGGTGGAGATCCGAGCTCGGTACCAAGCTTCGTCTAACAAAAAAGCCAAAAACGGC
CAGAATTTAGCGGACAATTTACTAGTCTAACACTGAAAATTACATATTGACCCAAATGATTACATTTCAA
AAGGTGCCTAAAAAACTTCACAAAACACACTCGCCAACCCCGAGCGCATAGTTCAAAACCGGAGCTTCAG
CTACTTAAGAAGATAGGTACATAAAACCGACCAAAGAAACTGACGCCTCACTTATCCCTCCCCTCACCAG
AGGTCCGGCGCCTGTCGATTCAGGAGAGCCTACCCTAGGCCCGAACCCTGCGTCCTGCGACGGAGAAAAG
CCTACCGCACACCTACCGGCAGGTGGCCCCACCCTGCATTATAAGCCAACAGAACGGGTGACGTCACGAC
ACGACGAGGGCGCGCGCTCCCAAAGGTACGGGTGCACTGCCCAACGGCACCGCCATAACTGCCGCCCCCG
CAACAGACGACAAACCGAGTTCTCCAGTCAGTGACAAACTTCACGTCAGGGTCCCCAGATGGTGCCCCAG
CCCATCTCACCCGAATAAGAGCTTTCCCGCATTAGCGAAGGCCTCAAGACCTTGGGTTCTTGCCGCCCAC
CATGCCCCCCACCTTGTTTCAACGACCTCACAGCCCGCCTCACAAGCGTCTTCCATTCAAGACTCGGGAA
CAGCCGCCATTTTGCTGCGCTCCCCCCAACCCCCAGTTCAGGGCAACCTTGCTCGCGGACCCAGACTACA
GCCCTTGGCGGTCTCTCCACACGCTTCCGTCCCACCGAGCGGCCCGGCGGCCACGAAAGCCCCGGCCAGC
CCAGCAGCCCGCTACTCACCAAGTGACGATCACAGCGATCCACAAACAAGAACCGCGACCCAAATCCCGG
CTGCGACGGAACTAGCTGTGCCACACCCGGCGCGTCCTTATATAATCATCGGCGTTCACCGCCCCACGGA
GATCCCTCCGCAGAATCGCCGAGAAGGGACTACTTTTCCTCGCCTGTTCCGCTCTCTGGAAAGAAAACCA
GTGCCCTAGAGTCACCCAAGTCCCGTCCTAAAATGTCCTTCTGCTGATACTGGGGTTCTAAGGCCGAGTC
TTATGAGCAGCGGGCCGCTGTCCTGAGCGTCCGGGCGGAAGGATCAGGACGCTCGCTGCGCCCTTCGTCT
GACGTGGCAGCGCTCGCCGTGAGGAGGGGGGCGCCCGCGGGAGGCGCCAAAACCCGGCGCGGAGGCCAGA
TCTTGGGTGGGTTACTCCAGACTGCCTTGGGAAAAGCGCCTCCCCTACCCGGTAGAATTTCTAGTTTAAT
TAATCATTACTAAGCGTAGTCTGGGACGTCGTATGGGTATTCGAACCGCGGGCCCTCTAGACTCGAGGTT
TTACTTGTACAGCTCGTCCATGCCGCCGGTGGAGTGGCGGCCCTCGGCGCGTTCGTACTGTTCCACGATG
GTGTAGTCCTCGTTGTGGGAGGTGATGTCCAACTTGATGTTGACGTTGTAGGCGCCGGGCAGCTGCACGG
GCTTCTTGGCCTTGTAGGTGGTCTTGACCTCAGCGTCGTAGTGGCCGCCGTCCTTCAGCTTCAGCCTCTG
CTTGATCTCGCCCTTCAGGGCGCCGTCCTCGGGGTACATCCGCTCGGAGGAGGCCTCCCAGCCCATGGTC
TTCTTCTGCATTACGGGGCCGTCGGAGGGGAAGTTGGTGCCGCGCAGCTTCACCTTGTAGATGAACTCGC
CGTCCTGCAGGGAGGAGTCCTGGGTCACGGTCACCACGCCGCCGTCCTCGAAGTTCATCACGCGCTCCCA
CTTGAAGCCCTCGGGGAAGGACAGCTTCAAGTAGTCGGGGATGTCGGCGGGGTGCTTCACGTAGGCCTTG
GAGCCGTACATGAACTGAGGGGACAGGATGTCCCAGGCGAAGGGCAGGGGGCCACCCTTGGTCACCTTCA
GCTTGGCGGTCTGGGTGCCCTCGTAGGGGCGGCCCTCGCCCTCGCCCTCGATCTCGAACTCGTGGCCGTT
CACGGAGCCCTCCATGTGCACCTTGAAGCGCATGAACTCCTTGATGATGGCCATGTTATCCTCCTCGCCC
TTGCTCACCATGTTAACGGAGATCCTCTAGAGTCGACTCTAGAGGCCGCCGGCTCAGTCTTGGCTTCTCA
GTTGCTCGCTGCAGATGCGGTTGGAGTACGAGGCGCCGCAGCCACTGCTTTTATAACAAGCGTTTTATGA
ATGAGTGCAGATCT
Features (pLannotate 1.2.2; 27 found; start..end, strand, type, name):
    244..361     -  misc_feature   cPPT/CTS: central polypurine tract and central termination sequence of HIV-1
    406..506     -  CDS            Rev (fragment): human immunodeficiency virus 1 (HIV-1) Rev protein; rev; enhances nuclear export of unspliced and incompletely spliced viral mRNAs
    883..1116    -  misc_feature   RRE: The Rev response element (RRE) of HIV-1 allows for Rev-dependent mRNA export from the nucleus to the cytoplasm.
   1291..1629    -  CDS            HIV-1 gag (fragment): gag protein from human immunodeficiency virus 1; gag
   1613..1738    -  misc_feature   HIV-1 Ψ: packaging signal of human immunodeficiency virus type 1
   1785..2042    -  LTR            5' LTR (truncated): truncated 5' long terminal repeat (LTR) from HIV-1
   2090..2419    -  CDS            nef (fragment): NEF_HV1BR - Experimental evidence at protein level: Swiss-Prot protein existence level 1. Extracellular Nef protein targets CD4(+) T-lymphocytes for apoptosis by interacting with CXCR4 surface receptors (PubMed:14990729). From Human immunodeficiency virus type 1 group M subtype B (isolate BRU/LAI) (HIV-1).
   2586..2669    -  polyA_signal   SV40 poly(A) signal (fragment): SV40 polyadenylation signal
   2703..2719    -  protein_bind   lac operator: The lac repressor binds to the lac operator to inhibit transcription in E. coli. This inhibition can be relieved by adding lactose or isopropyl-β-D-thiogalactopyranoside (IPTG). lac repressor encoded by lacI
   2727..2757    -  promoter       lac promoter: promoter for the E. coli lac operon
   2772..2793    -  protein_bind   CAP binding site: CAP binding activates transcription in the presence of cAMP. E. coli catabolite activator protein
   2806..2843    -  CDS            lacI (fragment): lac repressor; lacI; The lac repressor binds to the lac operator to inhibit transcription in E. coli. This inhibition can be relieved by adding lactose or isopropyl-β-D-thiogalactopyranoside (IPTG).
   2868..2961    -  rep_origin     SV40 ori (fragment): SV40 origin of replication
   2967..3021    -  CDS            lacI (fragment): lac repressor; lacI; The lac repressor binds to the lac operator to inhibit transcription in E. coli. This inhibition can be relieved by adding lactose or isopropyl-β-D-thiogalactopyranoside (IPTG).
   3204..3792    -  rep_origin     ori: high-copy-number ColE1/pMB1/pBR322/pUC origin of replication
   3963..4823    -  CDS            AmpR: β-lactamase; bla; confers resistance to ampicillin, carbenicillin, and related antibiotics
   4824..4928    -  promoter       AmpR promoter: bla
   5133..5366    -  LTR            3' LTR (ΔU3): self-inactivating 3' long terminal repeat (LTR) from HIV-1
   5368..5433    -  CDS            nef (fragment): NEF_HV1Z2 - Experimental evidence at protein level: Swiss-Prot protein existence level 1. Extracellular Nef protein targets CD4(+) T-lymphocytes for apoptosis by interacting with CXCR4 surface receptors. From Human immunodeficiency virus type 1 group M subtype D (isolate Z2/CDC-Z34) (HIV-1).
   5441..6029    -  misc_feature   WPRE: woodchuck hepatitis virus posttranscriptional regulatory element
   6041..6061    -  misc_feature   MCS (fragment): pBluescript multiple cloning site
   6095..6178    -  CDS            large T antigen (fragment): large T antigen from SV40 (simian virus 40)
   6206..7000    -  CDS            NeoR/KanR: aminoglycoside phosphotransferase from Tn5; aph(3')-II (or nptII); confers resistance to neomycin, kanamycin, and G418 (Geneticin®)
   7046..8257    -  promoter       UbC promoter: human ubiquitin C promoter
   8275..8310    -  promoter       PGK promoter (fragment): mouse phosphoglycerate kinase 1 promoter
   8404..9111    -  CDS            mCherry: mCherry is a basic (constitutively fluorescent) red fluorescent protein published in 2004, derived from Discosoma sp.. It is reported to be a very rapidly-maturing monomer with low acid sensitivity.
   9121..9137    +  misc_feature   MCS (fragment): pUC18/19 multiple cloning site
