[The description below was written by a language model from this plasmid's Addgene catalogue record and pLannotate feature annotations shown in this document.]
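Description:
pBA407 is a lentiviral, mammalian-expression reporter plasmid of about 9.25 kb, built on a pInducer20 derivative whose lineage traces back through the pHAGE-TRE and pHAGE-CAGS-W vectors. It is maintained in E. coli through a high-copy ColE1/pUC-type origin and an ampicillin resistance gene (β-lactamase with its own promoter). The HIV-1-derived transfer-vector elements are all annotated: a truncated 5' LTR, the Ψ packaging signal with an adjoining gag fragment, the Rev response element, the cPPT/CTS, a WPRE and a self-inactivating ΔU3 3' LTR. Together these allow the RNA genome to be packaged, exported, reverse-transcribed and integrated, while leaving the integrated provirus without LTR promoter activity. Short fragments of nef, Rev, lac regulatory sequences, SV40 ori and SV40 poly(A) are backbone remnants.

The payload, summarised in the record as "UPRE-mCh-Ubc-Neo", consists of two cassettes in the same orientation between the cPPT and the WPRE. The first is an mCherry coding sequence that, according to the stated purpose, is placed under an unfolded protein response element (UPRE), so red fluorescence should report activation of UPR-dependent transcription. The UPRE and any associated minimal promoter are not picked up in the feature table, which shows only a multiple-cloning-site fragment upstream of mCherry. The second cassette uses the human ubiquitin C promoter to drive the Tn5 neomycin phosphotransferase constitutively, allowing G418 selection of transduced cells regardless of reporter state. The "Species: Neo" entry for mCherry appears to be a catalogue error. The associated publication concerns single-cell CRISPR screening of the unfolded protein response, consistent with using this vector to make stable UPR reporter cell lines.
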