Addgene plasmid #85970: pBA407
Purpose: UPRE-mCh-Ubc-Neo
Depositing lab: Jonathan Weissman. Depositing organization: University of California, San Francisco (UCSF). Publication: A Multiplexed Single-Cell CRISPR Screening Platform Enables Systematic Dissection of the Unfolded Protein Response. Adamson B, Norman TM, Jost M, Cho MY, Nunez JK, Chen Y, Villalta JE, Gilbert LA, Horlbeck MA, Hein MY, Pak RA, Gray AN, Gross CA, Dixit A, Parnas O, Regev A, Weissman JS. Cell. 2016 Dec 15;167(7):1867-1882.e21. doi: 10.1016/j.cell.2016.11.048. PubMed 27984733.
Backbone
  Vector backbone: pInducer20 derivative
  Backbone manufacturer: Addgene
  Total vector size (bp): 9256
  Vector type: Mammalian Expression, Lentiviral
  Selectable markers: Neomycin (select with G418)
Growth in bacteria
  Bacterial resistance: Ampicillin, 100 μg/mL
  Growth temperature: 37°C
  Growth strain: NEB Stable
  Copy number: Unknown
Gene/Insert 1
  Gene/Insert name: mCherry
  Species: Neo
Gene/Insert 2
  Gene/Insert name: Neo
Terms and licenses: Academic/Nonprofit Terms; Industry Terms: Not Available to Industry
Depositor comments: pInducer20 cloned from pHAGE-TRE vector backbone originally based on pHAGE-CAGS-W vector (Dr. Richard Mulligan, Harvard Institute of Medicine, Boston)
How to cite: pBA407 was a gift from Jonathan Weissman (Addgene plasmid # 85970 ; http://n2t.net/addgene:85970 ; RRID:Addgene_85970)
